>Addgene plasmid #141507 | TFORF0078 | depositor full sequence | sequence record 276657 | Full Sequence
TTAATGTAGTCTTATGCAATACTCTTGTAGTCTTGCAACATGGTAACGATGAGTTAGCAACATGCCTTAC
AAGGAGAGAAAAAGCACCGTGCATGCCGATTGGTGGAAGTAAGGTGGTACGATCGTGCCTTATTAGGAAG
GCAACAGACGGGTCTGACATGGATTGGACGAACCACTGAATTGCCGCATTGCAGAGATATTGTATTTAAG
TGCCTAGCTCGATACATAAACGGGTCTCTCTGGTTAGACCAGATCTGAGCCTGGGAGCTCTCTGGCTAAC
TAGGGAACCCACTGCTTAAGCCTCAATAAAGCTTGCCTTGAGTGCTTCAAGTAGTGTGTGCCCGTCTGTT
GTGTGACTCTGGTAACTAGAGATCCCTCAGACCCTTTTAGTCAGTGTGGAAAATCTCTAGCAGTGGCGCC
CGAACAGGGACTTGAAAGCGAAAGGGAAACCAGAGGAGCTCTCTCGACGCAGGACTCGGCTTGCTGAAGC
GCGCACGGCAAGAGGCGAGGGGCGGCGACTGGTGAGTACGCCAAAAATTTTGACTAGCGGAGGCTAGAAG
GAGAGAGATGGGTGCGAGAGCGTCAGTATTAAGCGGGGGAGAATTAGATCGCGATGGGAAAAAATTCGGT
TAAGGCCAGGGGGAAAGAAAAAATATAAATTAAAACATATAGTATGGGCAAGCAGGGAGCTAGAACGATT
CGCAGTTAATCCTGGCCTGTTAGAAACATCAGAAGGCTGTAGACAAATACTGGGACAGCTACAACCATCC
CTTCAGACAGGATCAGAAGAACTTAGATCATTATATAATACAGTAGCAACCCTCTATTGTGTGCATCAAA
GGATAGAGATAAAAGACACCAAGGAAGCTTTAGACAAGATAGAGGAAGAGCAAAACAAAAGTAAGACCAC
CGCACAGCAAGCGGCCGCTGATCTTCAGACCTGGAGGAGGAGATATGAGGGACAATTGGAGAAGTGAATT
ATATAAATATAAAGTAGTAAAAATTGAACCATTAGGAGTAGCACCCACCAAGGCAAAGAGAAGAGTGGTG
CAGAGAGAAAAAAGAGCAGTGGGAATAGGAGCTTTGTTCCTTGGGTTCTTGGGAGCAGCAGGAAGCACTA
TGGGCGCAGCGTCAATGACGCTGACGGTACAGGCCAGACAATTATTGTCTGGTATAGTGCAGCAGCAGAA
CAATTTGCTGAGGGCTATTGAGGCGCAACAGCATCTGTTGCAACTCACAGTCTGGGGCATCAAGCAGCTC
CAGGCAAGAATCCTGGCTGTGGAAAGATACCTAAAGGATCAACAGCTCCTGGGGATTTGGGGTTGCTCTG
GAAAACTCATTTGCACCACTGCTGTGCCTTGGAATGCTAGTTGGAGTAATAAATCTCTGGAACAGATTTG
GAATCACACGACCTGGATGGAGTGGGACAGAGAAATTAACAATTACACAAGCTTAATACACTCCTTAATT
GAAGAATCGCAAAACCAGCAAGAAAAGAATGAACAAGAATTATTGGAATTAGATAAATGGGCAAGTTTGT
GGAATTGGTTTAACATAACAAATTGGCTGTGGTATATAAAATTATTCATAATGATAGTAGGAGGCTTGGT
AGGTTTAAGAATAGTTTTTGCTGTACTTTCTATAGTGAATAGAGTTAGGCAGGGATATTCACCATTATCG
TTTCAGACCCACCTCCCAACCCCGAGGGGACCCATGCATTGCATCTCAATTAGTCAGCAACCAGGTGTGG
AAAGTCCCCAGGCTCCCCAGCAGGCAGAAGTATGCAAAGCATGCGTCTCAATTAGTCAGCAACCATAGTC
CCGCCCCTAACTCCGCCCATCCCGCCCCTAACTCCGCCCAGTTCCGCCCATTCTCCGCCCCATGGCTGAC
TAATTTTTTTTATTTATGCAGAGGCCGAGGCCGCCTCGGCCTCTGAGCTATTCCAGAAGTAGTGAGGAGG
CTTTTTTGGAGGCCTAGGCTTTTGCAAAAAGCTTTCTAGAGGTACCACCGGAGCTTACCATGACCGAGTA
CAAGCCCACGGTGCGCCTCGCCACCCGCGACGACGTCCCCAGGGCCGTACGCACCCTCGCCGCCGCGTTC
GCCGACTACCCCGCCACGCGCCACACCGTCGATCCGGACCGCCACATCGAGCGGGTCACCGAGCTGCAAG
AACTCTTCCTCACGCGCGTCGGGCTCGACATCGGCAAGGTGTGGGTCGCGGACGACGGCGCCGCCGTGGC
GGTCTGGACCACGCCGGAGAGCGTCGAAGCGGGGGCGGTGTTCGCCGAGATCGGCCCGCGCATGGCCGAG
TTGAGCGGTTCCCGGCTGGCCGCGCAGCAACAGATGGAAGGCCTCCTGGCGCCGCACCGGCCCAAGGAGC
CCGCGTGGTTCCTGGCCACCGTCGGCGTCTCGCCCGACCACCAGGGCAAGGGTCTGGGCAGCGCCGTCGT
GCTCCCCGGAGTGGAGGCGGCCGAGCGCGCCGGGGTGCCCGCCTTCCTGGAGACCTCCGCGCCCCGCAAC
CTCCCCTTCTACGAGCGGCTCGGCTTCACCGTCACCGCCGACGTCGAGGTGCCCGAAGGACCGCGCACCT
GGTGCATGACCCGCAAGCCCGGTGCCAGTTAACGAATTCTAGATCTTGAGACAAATGGCAGTATTCATCC
ACAATTTTAAAAGAAAAGGGGGGATTGGGGGGTACAGTGCAGGGGAAAGAATAGTAGACATAATAGCAAC
AGACATACAAACTAAAGAATTACAAAAACAAATTACAAAAATTCAAAATTTTCGGGTTTATTACAGGGAC
AGCAGAGATCCACTTTGGCGCCGGCTCGAGGCCTGCAGGTGCAAAGATGGATAAAGTTTTAAACAGAGAG
GAATCTTTGCAGCTAATGGACCTTCTAGGTCTTGAAAGGAGTGGGAATTGGCTCCGGTGCCCGTCAGTGG
GCAGAGCGCACATCGCCCACAGTCCCCGAGAAGTTGGGGGGAGGGGTCGGCAATTGAACCGGTGCCTAGA
GAAGGTGGCGCGGGGTAAACTGGGAAAGTGATGTCGTGTACTGGCTCCGCCTTTTTCCCGAGGGTGGGGG
AGAACCGTATATAAGTGCAGTAGTCGCCGTGAACGTTCTTTTTCGCAACGGGTTTGCCGCCAGAACACAG
GTAAGTGCCGTGTGTGGTTCCCGCGGGCCTGGCCTCTTTACGGGTTATGGCCCTTGCGTGCCTTGAATTA
CTTCCACCTGGCTGCAGTACGTGATTCTTGATCCCGAGCTTCGGGTTGGAAGTGGGTGGGAGAGTTCGAG
GCCTTGCGCTTAAGGAGCCCCTTCGCCTCGTGCTTGAGTTGAGGCCTGGCCTGGGCGCTGGGGCCGCCGC
GTGCGAATCTGGTGGCACCTTCGCGCCTGTCTCGCTGCTTTCGATAAGTCTCTAGCCATTTAAAATTTTT
GATGACCTGCTGCGACGCTTTTTTTCTGGCAAGATAGTCTTGTAAATGCGGGCCAAGATCTGCACACTGG
TATTTCGGTTTTTGGGGCCGCGGGCGGCGACGGGGCCCGTGCGTCCCAGCGCACATGTTCGGCGAGGCGG
GGCCTGCGAGCGCGGCCACCGAGAATCGGACGGGGGTAGTCTCAAGCTGGCCGGCCTGCTCTGGTGCCTG
GCCTCGCGCCGCCGTGTATCGCCCCGCCCTGGGCGGCAAGGCTGGCCCGGTCGGCACCAGTTGCGTGAGC
GGAAAGATGGCCGCTTCCCGGCCCTGCTGCAGGGAGCTCAAAATGGAGGACGCGGCGCTCGGGAGAGCGG
GCGGGTGAGTCACCCACACAAAGGAAAAGGGCCTTTCCGTCCTCAGCCGTCGCTTCATGTGACTCCACGG
AGTACCGGGCGCCGTCCAGGCACCTCGATTAGTTCTCGAGCTTTTGGAGTACGTCGTCTTTAGGTTGGGG
GGAGGGGTTTTATGCGATGGAGTTTCCCCACACTGAGTGGGTGGAGACTGAAGTTAGGCCAGCTTGGCAC
TTGATGTAATTCTCCTTGGAATTTGCCCTTTTTGAGTTTGGATCTTGGTTCATTCTCAAGCCTCAGACAG
TGGTTCAAAGTTTTTTTCTTCCATTTCAGGTGTCGTGAGGCTAGCACCGCCACCATGAATGTGAGGAGGG
TGGAAAGCATTTCGGCTCAGCTGGAGGAGGCCAGCTCTACAGGCGACAGCGTGGAAGATGAACTGGAGAT
GGCCACCGTCAGGCATCGGCCTGAAGCCCTTGAGCTTCTGGAAGCCCAGAGCAAATTTACCAAGAAAGAG
CTTCAGATCCTTTACAGAGGATTTAAGAATGAATGCCCCAGTGGTGTTGTTAATGAAGAAACCTTCAAAG
AGATTTACTCGCAGTTCTTTCCACAGGGAGACTCTACAACATATGCACATTTTCTGTTCAATGCATTTGA
TACAGACCACAATGGAGCTGTGAGTTTCGAGGATTTCATCAAAGGTCTTTCCATTTTGCTCCGGGGGACA
GTACAAGAAAAACTCAATTGGGCATTTAATCTGTATGACATAAATAAAGATGGCTACATCACTAAAGAGG
AAATGCTTGATATAATGAAAGCAATATACGATATGATGGGTAAATGTACATATCCTGTCCTCAAAGAAGA
TGCTCCCAGACAACACGTTGAAACATTTTTTCAGAAAATGGACAAAAATAAAGATGGGGTTGTTACCATA
GATGAGTTCATTGAAAGCTGCCAAAAAGATGAAAACATAATGCGCTCCATGCAGCTCTTTGAAAATGTGA
TTTAGTAATGAACTAGTCCGTAACTTGAAAGTATTTCGATTTCTTGGCTTTATATATCTTGTGGAAAGGA
CGAAGTTCGTGGCAAACAAACACGCAGACGCGTTAAGTCGACAATCAACCTCTGGATTACAAAATTTGTG
AAAGATTGACTGGTATTCTTAACTATGTTGCTCCTTTTACGCTATGTGGATACGCTGCTTTAATGCCTTT
GTATCATGCTATTGCTTCCCGTATGGCTTTCATTTTCTCCTCCTTGTATAAATCCTGGTTGCTGTCTCTT
TATGAGGAGTTGTGGCCCGTTGTCAGGCAACGTGGCGTGGTGTGCACTGTGTTTGCTGACGCAACCCCCA
CTGGTTGGGGCATTGCCACCACCTGTCAGCTCCTTTCCGGGACTTTCGCTTTCCCCCTCCCTATTGCCAC
GGCGGAACTCATCGCCGCCTGCCTTGCCCGCTGCTGGACAGGGGCTCGGCTGTTGGGCACTGACAATTCC
GTGGTGTTGTCGGGGAAATCATCGTCCTTTCCTTGGCTGCTCGCCTGTGTTGCCACCTGGATTCTGCGCG
GGACGTCCTTCTGCTACGTCCCTTCGGCCCTCAATCCAGCGGACCTTCCTTCCCGCGGCCTGCTGCCGGC
TCTGCGGCCTCTTCCGCGTCTTCGCCTTCGCCCTCAGACGAGTCGGATCTCCCTTTGGGCCGCCTCCCCG
CGTCGACTTTAAGACCAATGACTTACAAGGCAGCTGTAGATCTTAGCCACTTTTTAAAAGAAAAGGGGGG
ACTGGAAGGGCTAATTCACTCCCAACGAAGACAAGATCTGCTTTTTGCTTGTACTGGGTCTCTCTGGTTA
GACCAGATCTGAGCCTGGGAGCTCTCTGGCTAACTAGGGAACCCACTGCTTAAGCCTCAATAAAGCTTGC
CTTGAGTGCTTCAAGTAGTGTGTGCCCGTCTGTTGTGTGACTCTGGTAACTAGAGATCCCTCAGACCCTT
TTAGTCAGTGTGGAAAATCTCTAGCAGTACGTATAGTAGTTCATGTCATCTTATTATTCAGTATTTATAA
CTTGCAAAGAAATGAATATCAGAGAGTGAGAGGAACTTGTTTATTGCAGCTTATAATGGTTACAAATAAA
GCAATAGCATCACAAATTTCACAAATAAAGCATTTTTTTCACTGCATTCTAGTTGTGGTTTGTCCAAACT
CATCAATGTATCTTATCATGTCTGGCTCTAGCTATCCCGCCCCTAACTCCGCCCATCCCGCCCCTAACTC
CGCCCAGTTCCGCCCATTCTCCGCCCCATGGCTGACTAATTTTTTTTATTTATGCAGAGGCCGAGGCCGC
CTCGGCCTCTGAGCTATTCCAGAAGTAGTGAGGAGGCTTTTTTGGAGGCCTAGGGACGTACCCAATTCGC
CCTATAGTGAGTCGTATTACGCGCGCTCACTGGCCGTCGTTTTACAACGTCGTGACTGGGAAAACCCTGG
CGTTACCCAACTTAATCGCCTTGCAGCACATCCCCCTTTCGCCAGCTGGCGTAATAGCGAAGAGGCCCGC
ACCGATCGCCCTTCCCAACAGTTGCGCAGCCTGAATGGCGAATGGG
[124 nt withheld, positions 6347-6470]
C
[91 nt withheld, positions 6472-6562]
A
[49 nt withheld, positions 6564-6612]
CCTTTGACGTTGGAGTCCACGTTCTTT
[37 nt withheld, positions 6640-6676]
ACCCTATCTCGGTCTATTCTTTTGATTTATAAGGGATTTTGCCGATTTCGGCCTATTGGTTAAAAAATGA
GCTGATTTAACAAAAATTTAACGCGAATTTTAACAAAATATTAACGCTTACAATTTAGGTGGCACTTTTC
GGGGAAATGTGCGCGGAACCCCTATTTGTTTATTTTTCTAAATACATTCAAATATGTATCCGCTCATGAG
ACAATAACCCTGATAAATGCTTCAATAATATTGAAAAAGGAAGAGTATGAGTATTCAACATTTCCGTGTC
GCCCTTATTCCCTTTTTTGCGGCATTTTGCCTTCCTGTTTTTGCTCACCCAGAAACGCTGGTGAAAGTAA
AAGATGCTGAAGATCAGTTGGGTGCACGAGTGGGTTACATCGAACTGGATCTCAACAGCGGTAAGATCCT
TGAGAGTTTTCGCCCCGAAGAACGTTTTCCAATGATGAGCACTTTTAAAGTTCTGCTATGTGGCGCGGTA
TTATCCCGTATTGACGCCGGGCAAGAGCAACTCGGTCGCCGCATACACTATTCTCAGAATGACTTGGTTG
AGTACTCACCAGTCACAGAAAAGCATCTTACGGATGGCATGACAGTAAGAGAATTATGCAGTGCTGCCAT
AACCATGAGTGATAACACTGCGGCCAACTTACTTCTGACAACGATCGGAGGACCGAAGGAGCTAACCGCT
TTTTTGCACAACATGGGGGATCATGTAACTCGCCTTGATCGTTGGGAACCGGAGCTGAATGAAGCCATAC
CAAACGACGAGCGTGACACCACGATGCCTGTAGCAATGGCAACAACGTTGCGCAAACTATTAACTGGCGA
ACTACTTACTCTAGCTTCCCGGCAACAATTAATAGACTGGATGGAGGCGGATAAAGTTGCAGGACCACTT
CTGCGCTCGGCCCTTCCGGCTGGCTGGTTTATTGCTGATAAATCTGGAGCCGGTGAGCGTGGGTCTCGCG
GTATCATTGCAGCACTGGGGCCAGATGGTAAGCCCTCCCGTATCGTAGTTATCTACACGACGGGGAGTCA
GGCAACTATGGATGAACGAAATAGACAGATCGCTGAGATAGGTGCCTCACTGATTAAGCATTGGTAACTG
TCAGACCAAGTTTACTCATATATACTTTAGATTGATTTAAAACTTCATTTTTAATTTAAAAGGATCTAGG
TGAAGATCCTTTTTGATAATCTCATGACCAAAATCCCTTAACGTGAGTTTTCGTTCCACTGAGCGTCAGA
CCCCGTAGAAAAGATCAAAGGATCTTCTTGAGATCCTTTTTTTCTGCGCGTAATCTGCTGCTTGCAAACA
AAAAAACCACCGCTACCAGCGGTGGTTTGTTTGCCGGATCAAGAGCTACCAACTCTTTTTCCGAAGGTAA
CTGGCTTCAGCAGAGCGCAGATACCAAATACTGTTCTTCTAGTGTAGCCGTAGTTAGGCCACCACTTCAA
GAACTCTGTAGCACCGCCTACATACCTCGCTCTGCTAATCCTGTTACCAGTGGCTGCTGCCAGTGGCGAT
AAGTCGTGTCTTACCGGGTTGGACTCAAGACGATAGTTACCGGATAAGGCGCAGCGGTCGGGCTGAACGG
GGGGTTCGTGCACACAGCCCAGCTTGGAGCGAACGACCTACACCGAACTGAGATACCTACAGCGTGAGCT
ATGAGAAAGCGCCACGCTTCCCGAAGGGAGAAAGGCGGACAGGTATCCGGTAAGCGGCAGGGTCGGAACA
GGAGAGCGCACGAGGGAGCTTCCAGGGGGAAACGCCTGGTATCTTTATAGTCCTGTCGGGTTTCGCCACC
TCTGACTTGAGCGTCGATTTTTGTGATGCTCGTCAGGGGGGCGGAGCCTATGGAAAAACGCCAGCAACGC
GGCCTTTTTACGGTTCCTGGCCTTTTGCTGGCCTTTTGCTCACATGTTCTTTCCTGCGTTATCCCCTGAT
TCTGTGGATAACCGTATTACCGCCTTTGAGTGAGCTGATACCGCTCGCCGCAGCCGAACGACCGAGCGCA
GCGAGTCAGTGAGCGAGGAAGCGGAAGAGCGCCCAATACGCAAACCGCCTCTCCCCGCGCGTTGGCCGAT
TCATTAATGCAGCTGGCACGACAGGTTTCCCGACTGGAAAGCGGGCAGTGAGCGCAACGCAATTAATGTG
AGTTAGCTCACTCATTAGGCACCCCAGGCTTTACACTTTATGCTTCCGGCTCGTATGTTGTGTGGAATTG
TGAGCGGATAACAATTTCACACAGGAAACAGCTATGACCATGATTACGCCAAGCGCGCAATTAACCCTCA
CTAAAGGGAACAAAAGCTGGAGCTGCAAGC
Features (pLannotate 1.2.2; 31 found; start..end, strand, type, name):
      5..231     +  promoter       RSV promoter: Rous sarcoma virus enhancer/promoter
    232..412     +  LTR            5' LTR (truncated): truncated 5' long terminal repeat (LTR) from HIV-1
    459..584     +  misc_feature   HIV-1 Ψ: packaging signal of human immunodeficiency virus type 1
    568..931     +  CDS            HIV-1 gag (fragment): gag protein from human immunodeficiency virus 1; gag
   1077..1310    +  misc_feature   RRE: The Rev response element (RRE) of HIV-1 allows for Rev-dependent mRNA export from the nucleus to the cytoplasm.
   1687..1713    +  CDS            Rev (fragment): human immunodeficiency virus 1 (HIV-1) Rev protein; rev; enhances nuclear export of unspliced and incompletely spliced viral mRNAs
   1720..1743    +  promoter       SV40 promoter (fragment): SV40 early promoter
   1744..1815    +  promoter       SV40 promoter (fragment): SV40 enhancer and early promoter
   1839..1974    +  rep_origin     SV40 ori: SV40 origin of replication
   2020..2616    +  CDS            PuroR (fragment): puromycin N-acetyltransferase; pac from Streptomyces; confers resistance to puromycin
   2665..2782    +  misc_feature   cPPT/CTS: central polypurine tract and central termination sequence of HIV-1
   2847..2913    +  CDS            small t antigen (fragment): SV40 (simian virus 40) small t antigen
   2920..4098    +  promoter       EF-1α promoter: strong constitutive promoter for human elongation factor EF-1α
   4115..4762    +  CDS            KCNIP4 (fragment): KCIP4_HUMAN - Also known as CALP, KCHIP4. Experimental evidence at protein level: Swiss-Prot protein existence level 1. Regulatory subunit of Kv4/D (Shal)-type voltage-gated rapidly inactivating A-type potassium channels. Modulates KCND2 channel density, inactivation kinetics and rate of recovery from inactivation in a calcium-dependent and isoform-specific manner (PubMed:11847232, PubMed:18957440, PubMed:23576435). Modulates KCND3/Kv4.3 currents (PubMed:23576435). Isoform 4 does not increase KCND2 expression at the cell membrane (PubMed:18957440). Isoform 4 retains KCND3 in the endoplasmic re
   4778..4831    +  promoter       U6 promoter (fragment): RNA polymerase III promoter for human U6 snRNA
   4873..5461    +  misc_feature   WPRE: woodchuck hepatitis virus posttranscriptional regulatory element
   5512..5531    +  misc_feature   cPPT/CTS (fragment): central polypurine tract and central termination sequence of HIV-1
   5533..5766    +  LTR            3' LTR (ΔU3): self-inactivating 3' long terminal repeat (LTR) from HIV-1
   5844..5965    +  polyA_signal   SV40 poly(A) signal: SV40 polyadenylation signal
   6005..6140    +  rep_origin     SV40 ori: SV40 origin of replication
   6161..6179    -  promoter       T7 promoter: promoter for bacteriophage T7 RNA polymerase
   6187..6342    +  CDS            lacZα (fragment): LacZα fragment of β-galactosidase; lacZ fragment
   6347..6775    +  rep_origin     f1 ori (sequence partly withheld): f1 bacteriophage origin of replication; arrow indicates direction of (+) strand synthesis
   6828..6932    +  promoter       AmpR promoter: bla
   6933..7793    +  CDS            AmpR: β-lactamase; bla; confers resistance to ampicillin, carbenicillin, and related antibiotics
   7964..8552    +  rep_origin     ori: high-copy-number ColE1/pMB1/pBR322/pUC origin of replication
   8735..8827    +  CDS            lacI (fragment): lac repressor; lacI; The lac repressor binds to the lac operator to inhibit transcription in E. coli. This inhibition can be relieved by adding lactose or isopropyl-β-D-thiogalactopyranoside (IPTG).
   8840..8861    +  protein_bind   CAP binding site: CAP binding activates transcription in the presence of cAMP. E. coli catabolite activator protein
   8876..8906    +  promoter       lac promoter: promoter for the E. coli lac operon
   8914..8930    +  protein_bind   lac operator: The lac repressor binds to the lac operator to inhibit transcription in E. coli. This inhibition can be relieved by adding lactose or isopropyl-β-D-thiogalactopyranoside (IPTG). lac repressor encoded by lacI
   8975..8993    +  promoter       T3 promoter: promoter for bacteriophage T3 RNA polymerase
