[The description below was written by a language model from this plasmid's Addgene catalogue record and pLannotate feature annotations shown in this document.]
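Description:
TFORF0078 is a third-generation, self-inactivating lentiviral expression plasmid built on the pLX_TRC317 backbone and carrying the human KCNIP4 open reading frame. It belongs to a barcoded transcription factor ORF collection designed for pooled overexpression screens. In bacteria it is maintained through a high-copy ColE1/pUC-type origin with ampicillin resistance (AmpR). An f1 origin and remnants of a lac/lacZα cloning region flanked by T7 and T3 promoters are also present in the backbone. The depositor warns that the plasmid can recombine, as is common for LTR-containing vectors.

The viral genome is transcribed in packaging cells from an RSV promoter fused to a truncated HIV-1 5' LTR. This is followed by the Ψ packaging signal with a gag fragment, the Rev response element for Rev-dependent nuclear export, and a cPPT/CTS element. It ends in a ΔU3 3' LTR, which inactivates LTR promoter activity after integration, with an SV40 polyadenylation signal downstream. Two expression units sit between the LTRs. An SV40 early promoter/origin region drives puromycin N-acetyltransferase for selection of transduced mammalian cells, and the strong constitutive EF-1α promoter drives KCNIP4. A WPRE follows the ORF to enhance transcript stability and expression.

The catalogue entry describes a unique 24-bp barcode that lets the ORF be identified by sequencing in pooled experiments. The feature table does not annotate this barcode, so its position is not stated. KCNIP4 is listed here as a transcription factor ORF, although the annotation describes it as a calcium-dependent regulatory subunit of Kv4 potassium channels. The construct is typically used to make lentivirus for stable KCNIP4 overexpression, for example in directed differentiation screens.
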