Addgene plasmid #141507: TFORF0078
Purpose: Lentiviral vector for overexpressing the KCNIP4 transcription factor ORF with a unique 24-bp barcode. Barcodes facilitate identification of transcription factors in pooled screens.
Depositing lab: Feng Zhang. Depositing organization: Broad Institute. Publication: A transcription factor atlas of directed differentiation. Joung J, Ma S, Tay T, Geiger-Schuller KR, Kirchgatterer PC, Verdine VK, Guo B, Arias-Garcia MA, Allen WE, Singh A, Kuksenko O, Abudayyeh OO, Gootenberg JS, Fu Z, Macrae RK, Buenrostro JD, Regev A, Zhang F. Cell. 2023 Jan 5;186(1):209-229.e26. doi: 10.1016/j.cell.2022.11.026. PubMed 36608654.
Backbone
  Vector backbone: pLX_TRC317
  Backbone manufacturer: Broad Institute Genetic Perturbation Platform
  Backbone size w/o insert (bp): 8264
  Vector type: Mammalian Expression, Lentiviral
  Selectable markers: Puromycin
Growth in bacteria
  Bacterial resistance: Ampicillin, 100 μg/mL
  Growth temperature: 37°C
  Growth strain: NEB Stable
  Copy number: High Copy
Gene/Insert
  Gene/Insert name: KCNIP4
  Species: H. sapiens (human)
  Insert size (bp): 752
  Entrez Gene: KCNIP4 (a.k.a. CALP, KCHIP4)
  Promoter: EF1a
  Cloning method: Unknown
  Sequencing primers: 5′ GGGTGGAGACTGAAGTTAGGCCAG; 3′ CACATAGCGTAAAAGGAGCAACATAG
Terms and licenses: Academic/Nonprofit Terms; Industry Terms: Not Available to Industry
Depositor comments: NM_147181,ENST00000447367 . The transcription factor ORF portion of this plasmid was synthesized by Genewiz. Please test multiple small colonies in case of plasmid recombination. To make this collection available in a timely manner, a portion of this collection was not fully sequenced by Addgene. If an Addgene verified full plasmid sequence is not available, please contact us prior to placing an order to request the full sequence.
How to cite: TFORF0078 was a gift from Feng Zhang (Addgene plasmid # 141507 ; http://n2t.net/addgene:141507 ; RRID:Addgene_141507)
