>Addgene plasmid #141507 | TFORF0078 | depositor partial sequence | sequence record 276658 | Insert
ACCGCCACCATGAATGTGAGGAGGGTGGAAAGCATTTCGGCTCAGCTGGAGGAGGCCAGCTCTACAGGCG
ACAGCGTGGAAGATGAACTGGAGATGGCCACCGTCAGGCATCGGCCTGAAGCCCTTGAGCTTCTGGAAGC
CCAGAGCAAATTTACCAAGAAAGAGCTTCAGATCCTTTACAGAGGATTTAAGAATGAATGCCCCAGTGGT
GTTGTTAATGAAGAAACCTTCAAAGAGATTTACTCGCAGTTCTTTCCACAGGGAGACTCTACAACATATG
CACATTTTCTGTTCAATGCATTTGATACAGACCACAATGGAGCTGTGAGTTTCGAGGATTTCATCAAAGG
TCTTTCCATTTTGCTCCGGGGGACAGTACAAGAAAAACTCAATTGGGCATTTAATCTGTATGACATAAAT
AAAGATGGCTACATCACTAAAGAGGAAATGCTTGATATAATGAAAGCAATATACGATATGATGGGTAAAT
GTACATATCCTGTCCTCAAAGAAGATGCTCCCAGACAACACGTTGAAACATTTTTTCAGAAAATGGACAA
AAATAAAGATGGGGTTGTTACCATAGATGAGTTCATTGAAAGCTGCCAAAAAGATGAAAACATAATGCGC
TCCATGCAGCTCTTTGAAAATGTGATTTAGTAATGAACTAGTCCGTAACTTGAAAGTATTTCGATTTCTT
GGCTTTATATATCTTGTGGAAAGGACGAAGTTCGTGGCAAACAAACACGCAG
