>Addgene plasmid #141507 | TFORF0078 | depositor partial sequence | sequence record 276659 | Barcode
AGTTCGTGGCAAACAAACACGCAG
