>Addgene plasmid #141507 | TFORF0078 | addgene partial sequence | sequence record 319858 | WPRE-R 5'-CATAGCGTAAAAGGAGCAACA-3'
AAATTTTGTAATCCAGAGGTTGATTGTCGACTTAACGCGTCTGCGTGTTTGTTTGCCACGAACTTCGTCC
TTTCCACAAGATATATAAAGCCAAGAAATCGAAATACTTTCAAGTTACGGACTAGTTCATTACTAAATCA
CATTTTCAAAGAGCTGCATGGAGCGCATTATGTTTTCATCTTTTTGGCAGCTTTCAATGAACTCATCTAT
GGTAACAACCCCATCTTTATTTTTGTCCATTTTCTGAAAAAATGTTTCAACGTGTTGTCTGGGAGCATCT
TCTTTGAGGACAGGATATGTACATTTACCCATCATATCGTATATTGCTTTCATTATATCAAGCATTTCCT
CTTTAGTGATGTAGCCATCTTTATTTATGTCATACAGATTAAATGCCCAATTGAGTTTTTCTTGTACTGT
CCCCCGGAGCAAAATGGAAAGACCTTTGATGAAATCCTCGAAACTCACAGCTCCATTGTGGTCTGTATCA
AATGCATTGAACAGAAAATGTGCATATGTTGTAGAGTCTCCCTGTGGAAAGAACTGCGAGTAAATCTCTT
TGAAGGTTTCTTCATTAACAACACCACTGGGGCATTCATTCTTAAATCCTCTGTAAAGGATCTGAAGCTC
TTTCTTGGTAAATTTGCTCTGGGCTTCCAGAAGCTCAAGGGCTTCAGGCCGATGCCTGACGGTGGCCATC
TCCAGTTCATCTTCCACGCTGTCGCCTGTAGAGCTGG
